>Addgene plasmid #20909 | PB-TET | addgene full sequence | sequence record 174009 | Addgene NGS Result
GGAAATTGTAAGCGTTAATATTTTGTTAAAATTCGCGTTAAATTTTTGTTAAATCAGCTCATTTTTTAAC
CAATAGGCCGAAATCGGCAAAATCCCTTATAAATCAAAAGAATAGACCGAGATAGGGT
[37 nt withheld, positions 129-165]
AAAGAACGTGGACTCCAACGTCAAAGG
[49 nt withheld, positions 193-241]
T
[91 nt withheld, positions 243-333]
G
[124 nt withheld, positions 335-458]
CCCATTCGCCATTCAGGCTGCGCAACTGTTGGGAAGGGCGATCGGTGCGGGCCTCTTCGCTATTACGCCA
GCTGGCGAAAGGGGGATGTGCTGCAAGGCGATTAAGTTGGGTAACGCCAGGGTTTTCCCAGTCACGACGT
TGTAAAACGACGGCCAGTGAATTGTAATACGACTCACTATAGGGCGAATTGGAGCTCGGTATTCACGACA
GCAGGCTGAATAATAAAAAAATTAGAAACTATTATTTAACCCTAGAAAGATAATCATATTGTGACGTACG
TTAAAGATAATCATGCGTAAAATTGACGCATGTGTTTTATCGGTCTGTATATCGAGGTTTATTTATTAAT
TTGAATAGATATTAAGTTTTATTATATTTACACTTACATACTAATAATAAATTCAACAAACAATTTATTT
ATGTTTATTTATTTATTAAAAAAAAACAAAAACTCAAAATTTCTTCTATAAAGTAACAAAACTTTTAAAC
ATTCTCTCTTTTACAAAAATAAACTTATTTTGTACTTTAAAAACAGTCATGTTGTATTATAAAATAAGTA
ATTAGCTTAACCTATACATAATAGAAACAAATTATACTTATTAGTCAGTCAGAAACAACTTTGGCACATA
TCAATATTATGCTCTCGTTAATTAACTCGAGGGATCCAAGCTGGCCGCACGTCTCCCTATCAGTGATAGA
GAAGTCGACACGTCTCGAGCTCCCTATCAGTGATAGAGAAGGTACGTCTAGAACGTCTCCCTATCAGTGA
TAGAGAAGTCGACACGTCTCGAGCTCCCTATCAGTGATAGAGAAGGTACGTCTAGAACGTCTCCCTATCA
GTGATAGAGAAGTCGACACGTCTCGAGCTCCCTATCAGTGATAGAGAAGGTACGTCTAGAACGTCTCCCT
ATCAGTGATAGAGAAGTCGACACGTCTCGAGCTCCCTATCAGTGATAGAGAAGGTACCCCCTATATAAGC
AGAGCTCGTTTAGTGAACCGTCAGATCGCCTGGAGACGCCATCCACGCTGTTTTGACCTCCATAGAAGAC
ACCGGGACCGATCCAGCCTCCGCGGTGGCGGCCATCACAAGTTTGTACAAAAAAGCTGAACGAGAAACGT
AAAATGATATAAATATCAATATATTAAATTAGATTTTGCATAAAAAACAGACTACATAATACTGTAAAAC
ACAACATATCCAGTCACTATGGCGGCCGCATTAGGCACCCCAGGCTTTACACTTTATGCTTCCGGCTCGT
ATAATGTGTGGATTTTGAGTTAGGATCCGTCGAGATTTTCAGGAGCTAAGGAAGCTAAAATGGAGAAAAA
AATCACTGGATATACCACCGTTGATATATCCCAATGGCATCGTAAAGAACATTTTGAGGCATTTCAGTCA
GTTGCTCAATGTACCTATAACCAGACCGTTCAGCTGGATATTACGGCCTTTTTAAAGACCGTAAAGAAAA
ATAAGCACAAGTTTTATCCGGCCTTTATTCACATTCTTGCCCGCCTGATGAATGCTCATCCGGAATTCCG
TATGGCAATGAAAGACGGTGAGCTGGTGATATGGGATAGTGTTCACCCTTGTTACACCGTTTTCCATGAG
CAAACTGAAACGTTTTCATCGCTCTGGAGTGAATACCACGACGATTTCCGGCAGTTTCTACACATATATT
CGCAAGATGTGGCGTGTTACGGTGAAAACCTGGCCTATTTCCCTAAAGGGTTTATTGAGAATATGTTTTT
CGTCTCAGCCAATCCCTGGGTGAGTTTCACCAGTTTTGATTTAAACGTGGCCAATATGGACAACTTCTTC
GCCCCCGTTTTCACCATGGGCAAATATTATACGCAAGGCGACAAGGTGCTGATGCCGCTGGCGATTCAGG
TTCATCATGCCGTTTGTGATGGCTTCCATGTCGGCAGAATGCTTAATGAATTACAACAGTACTGCGATGA
GTGGCAGGGCGGGGCGTAAACGCGTGGATCCGGCTTACTAAAAGCCAGATAACAGTATGCGTATTTGCGC
GCTGATTTTTGCGGTATAAGAATATATACTGATATGTATACCCGAAGTATGTCAAAAAGAGGTATGCTAT
GAAGCAGCGTATTACAGTGACAGTTGACAGCGACAGCTATCAGTTGCTCAAGGCATATATGATGTCAATA
TCTCCGGTCTGGTAAGCACAACCATGCAGAATGAAGCCCGTCGTCTGCGTGCCGAACGCTGGAAAGCGGA
AAATCAGGAAGGGATGGCTGAGGTCGCCCGGTTTATTGAAATGAACGGCTCTTTTGCTGACGAGAACAGG
GGCTGGTGAAATGCAGTTTAAGGTTTACACCTATAAAAGAGAGAGCCGTTATCGTCTGTTTGTGGATGTA
CAGAGTGATATTATTGACACGCCCGGGCGACGGATGGTGATCCCCCTGGCCAGTGCACGTCTGCTGTCAG
ATAAAGTCTCCCGTGAACTTTACCCGGTGGTGCATATCGGGGATGAAAGCTGGCGCATGATGACCACCGA
TATGGCCAGTGTGCCGGTCTCCGTTATCGGGGAAGAAGTGGCTGATCTCAGCCACCGCGAAAATGACATC
AAAAACGCCATTAACCTGATGTTCTGGGGAATATAAATGTCAGGCTCCCTTATACACAGCCAGTCTGCAG
GTCGACCATAGTGACTGGATATGTTGTGTTTTACAGTATTATGTAGTCTGTTTTTTATGCAAAATCTAAT
TTAATATATTGATATTTATATCATTTTACGTTTCTCGTTCAGCTTTCTTGTACAAAGTGGTGATGGCCGC
TCTAGCTAGTCGATAAGCTAATTCCGCCCCCCCCCCCCCCCCCCCCTAACGTTACTGGCCGAAGCCGCTT
GGAATAAGGCCGGTGTGCGTTTGTCTATATGTTATTTTCCACCATATTGCCGTCTTTTGGCAATGTGAGG
GCCCGGAAACCTGGCCCTGTCTTCTTGACGAGCATTCCTAGGGGTCTTTCCCCTCTCGCCAAAGGAATGC
AAGGTCTGTTGAATGTCGTGAAGGAAGCAGTTCCTCTGGAAGCTTCTTGAAGACAAACAACGTCTGTAGC
GACCCTTTGCAGGCAGCGGAACCCCCCACGTTGTGAGTTGGATAGTTGTGGAAAGAGTCAAATGGCTCTC
CTCAAGCGTATTCAACAAGGGGCTGAAGGATGCCCAGAAGGTACCCCATTGTATGGGATCTGATCTGGGG
CCTCGGTGCACATGCTTTACATGTGTTTAGTCGAGGTTAAAAAAACGTCTAGGCCCCCCGAACCACGGGG
ACGTGGTTTTCCTTTGAAAAACACGATGATAATATGGCCATGAGCTTGATGATCTGTGACATGGCGGATC
CCGTCGTTTTACAACGTCGTGACTGGGAAAACCCTGGCGTTACCCAACTTAATCGCCTTGCAGCACATCC
CCCTTTCGCCAGCTGGCGTAATAGCGAAGAGGCCCGCACCGATCGCCCTTCCCAACAGTTGCGCAGCCTG
AATGGCGAATGGCGCTTTGCCTGGTTTCCGGCACCAGAAGCGGTGCCGGAAAGCTGGCTGGAGTGCGATC
TTCCTGAGGCCGATACTGTCGTCGTCCCCTCAAACTGGCAGATGCACGGTTACGATGCGCCCATCTACAC
CAACGTGACCTATCCCATTACGGTCAATCCGCCGTTTGTTCCCACGGAGAATCCGACGGGTTGTTACTCG
CTCACATTTAATGTTGATGAAAGCTGGCTACAGGAAGGCCAGACGCGAATTATTTTTGATGGCGTTAACT
CGGCGTTTCATCTGTGGTGCAACGGGCGCTGGGTCGGTTACGGCCAGGACAGTCGTTTGCCGTCTGAATT
TGACCTGAGCGCATTTTTACGCGCCGGAGAAAACCGCCTCGCGGTGATGGTGCTGCGCTGGAGTGACGGC
AGTTATCTGGAAGATCAGGATATGTGGCGGATGAGCGGCATTTTCCGTGACGTCTCGTTGCTGCATAAAC
CGACTACACAAATCAGCGATTTCCATGTTGCCACTCGCTTTAATGATGATTTCAGCCGCGCTGTACTGGA
GGCTGAAGTTCAGATGTGCGGCGAGTTGCGTGACTACCTACGGGTAACAGTTTCTTTATGGCAGGGTGAA
ACGCAGGTCGCCAGCGGCACCGCGCCTTTCGGCGGTGAAATTATCGATGAGCGTGGTGGTTATGCCGATC
GCGTCACACTACGTCTGAACGTCGAAAACCCGAAACTGTGGAGCGCCGAAATCCCGAATCTCTATCGTGC
GGTGGTTGAACTGCACACCGCCGACGGCACGCTGATTGAAGCAGAAGCCTGCGATGTCGGTTTCCGCGAG
GTGCGGATTGAAAATGGTCTGCTGCTGCTGAACGGCAAGCCGTTGCTGATTCGAGGCGTTAACCGTCACG
AGCATCATCCTCTGCATGGTCAGGTCATGGATGAGCAGACGATGGTGCAGGATATCCTGCTGATGAAGCA
GAACAACTTTAACGCCGTGCGCTGTTCGCATTATCCGAACCATCCGCTGTGGTACACGCTGTGCGACCGC
TACGGCCTGTATGTGGTGGATGAAGCCAATATTGAAACCCACGGCATGGTGCCAATGAATCGTCTGACCG
ATGATCCGCGCTGGCTACCGGCGATGAGCGAACGCGTAACGCGAATGGTGCAGCGCGATCGTAATCACCC
GAGTGTGATCATCTGGTCGCTGGGGAATGAATCAGGCCACGGCGCTAATCACGACGCGCTGTATCGCTGG
ATCAAATCTGTCGATCCTTCCCGCCCGGTGCAGTATGAAGGCGGCGGAGCCGACACCACGGCCACCGATA
TTATTTGCCCGATGTACGCGCGCGTGGATGAAGACCAGCCCTTCCCGGCTGTGCCGAAATGGTCCATCAA
AAAATGGCTTTCGCTACCTGGAGAGACGCGCCCGCTGATCCTTTGCGAATACGCCCACGCGATGGGTAAC
AGTCTTGGCGGTTTCGCTAAATACTGGCAGGCGTTTCGTCAGTATCCCCGTTTACAGGGCGGCTTCGTCT
GGGACTGGGTGGATCAGTCGCTGATTAAATATGATGAAAACGGCAACCCGTGGTCGGCTTACGGCGGTGA
TTTTGGCGATACGCCGAACGATCGCCAGTTCTGTATGAACGGTCTGGTCTTTGCCGACCGCACGCCGCAT
CCAGCGCTGACGGAAGCAAAACACCAGCAGCAGTTTTTCCAGTTCCGTTTATCCGGGCAAACCATCGAAG
TGACCAGCGAATACCTGTTCCGTCATAGCGATAACGAGCTCCTGCACTGGATGGTGGCGCTGGATGGTAA
GCCGCTGGCAAGCGGTGAAGTGCCTCTGGATGTCGCTCCACAAGGTAAACAGTTGATTGAACTGCCTGAA
CTACCGCAGCCGGAGAGCGCCGGGCAACTCTGGCTCACAGTACGCGTAGTGCAACCGAACGCGACCGCAT
GGTCAGAAGCCGGGCACATCAGCGCCTGGCAGCAGTGGCGTCTGGCGGAAAACCTCAGTGTGACGCTCCC
CGCCGCGTCCCACGCCATCCCGCATCTGACCACCAGCGAAATGGATTTTTGCATCGAGCTGGGTAATAAG
CGTTGGCAATTTAACCGCCAGTCAGGCTTTCTTTCACAGATGTGGATTGGCGATAAAAAACAACTGCTGA
CGCCGCTGCGCGATCAGTTCACCCGTGCACCGCTGGATAACGACATTGGCGTAAGTGAAGCGACCCGCAT
TGACCCTAACGCCTGGGTCGAACGCTGGAAGGCGGCGGGCCATTACCAGGCCGAAGCAGCGTTGTTGCAG
TGCACGGCAGATACACTTGCTGATGCGGTGCTGATTACGACCGCTCACGCGTGGCAGCATCAGGGGAAAA
CCTTATTTATCAGCCGGAAAACCTACCGGATTGATGGTAGTGGTCAAATGGCGATTACCGTTGATGTTGA
AGTGGCGAGCGATACACCGCATCCGGCGCGGATTGGCCTGAACTGCCAGCTGGCGCAGGTAGCAGAGCGG
GTAAACTGGCTCGGATTAGGGCCGCAAGAAAACTATCCCGACCGCCTTACTGCCGCCTGTTTTGACCGCT
GGGATCTGCCATTGTCAGACATGTATACCCCGTACGTCTTCCCGAGCGAAAACGGTCTGCGCTGCGGGAC
GCGCGAATTGAATTATGGCCCACACCAGTGGCGCGGCGACTTCCAGTTCAACATCAGCCGCTACAGTCAA
CAGCAACTGATGGAAACCAGCCATCGCCATCTGCTGCACGCGGAAGAAGGCACATGGCTGAATATCGACG
GTTTCCATATGGGGATTGGTGGCGACGACTCCTGGAGCCCGTCAGTATCGGCGGAATTCCAGCTGAGCGC
CGGTCGCTACCATTACCAGTTGGTCTGGTGTCAGGGGATCCCCCGGGCTGCAGCCAATATGGGATCGGCC
ATTGAACAAGATGGATTGCACGCAGGTTCTCCGGCCGCTTGGGTGGAGAGGCTATTCGGCTATGACTGGG
CACAACAGACAATCGGCTGCTCTGATGCCGCCGTGTTCCGGCTGTCAGCGCAGGGGCGCCCGGTTCTTTT
TGTCAAGACCGACCTGTCCGGTGCCCTGAATGAACTGCAGGACGAGGCAGCGCGGCTATCGTGGCTGGCC
ACGACGGGCGTTCCTTGCGCAGCTGTGCTCGACGTTGTCACTGAAGCGGGAAGGGACTGGCTGCTATTGG
GCGAAGTGCCGGGGCAGGATCTCCTGTCATCTCACCTTGCTCCTGCCGAGAAAGTATCCATCATGGCTGA
TGCAATGCGGCGGCTGCATACGCTTGATCCGGCTACCTGCCCATTCGACCACCAAGCGAAACATCGCATC
GAGCGAGCACGTACTCGGATGGAAGCCGGTCTTGTCGATCAGGATGATCTGGACGAAGAGCATCAGGGGC
TCGCGCCAGCCGAACTGTTCGCCAGGCTCAAGGCGCGCATGCCCGACGGCGAGGATCTCGTCGTGACCCA
TGGCGATGCCTGCTTGCCGAATATCATGGTGGAAAATGGCCGCTTTTCTGGATTCATCGACTGTGGCCGG
CTGGGTGTGGCGGACCGCTATCAGGACATAGCGTTGGCTACCCGTGATATTGCTGAAGAGCTTGGCGGCG
AATGGGCTGACCGCTTCCTCGTGCTTTACGGTATCGCCGCTCCCGATTCGCAGCGCATCGCCTTCTATCG
CCTTCTTGACGAGTTCTTCTGAGGGGATCAATTCTCTAGAGCTCGCTGATCAGCCTCGACTGTGCCTTCT
AGTTGCCAGCCATCTGTTGTTTGCCCCTCCCCCGTGCCTTCCTTGACCCTGGAAGGTGCCACTCCCACTG
TCCTTTCCTAATAAAATGAGGAAATTGCATCGCATTGTCTGAGTAGGTGTCATTCTATTCTGGGGGGTGG
GGTGGGGCAGGACAGCAAGGGGGAGGATTGGGAAGACAATAGCAGGCATGCTGGGGATGCGGTGGGCTCT
ATGGCTTCTGAGGCGGAAAGAACCAGCTGGGGCTCGATCCTCTAGAGTCGAGGGCTGCAGGAATTCGATA
TCAAGCTCTAGCCAACAAGCTCGTCATCGCTTTGCAGAAGAGCAGAGAGGATATGCTCATCGTCTAAAGA
ACTACCCATTTTATTATATATTAGTCACGATATCTATAACAAGAAAATATATATATAATAAGTTATCACG
TAAGTAGAACATGAAATAACAATATAATTATCGTATGAGTTAAATCTTAAAAGTCACGTAAAAGATAATC
ATGCGTCATTTTGACTCACGCGGTCGTTATAGTTCAAAATCAGTGACACTTACCGCATTGACAAGCACGC
CTCACGGGAGCTCCAAGCGGCGACTGAGATGTCCTAAATGCACAGCGACGGATTCGCGCTATTTAGAAAG
AGAGAGCAATATTTCAAGAATGCATGCGTCAATTTTACGCAGACTATCTTTCTAGGGTTAAAAAAGATTT
GCGCTTTACTCGACCTAAACTTTAAACACGTCATAGAATCTTCGTTTGACAAAAACCACATTGTGGCCAA
GCTGTGTGACGCGACGCGCGCTAAAGAATGGCAAACCAAGTCGCGCGAGGTACCAGCTTTTGTTCCCTTT
AGTGAGGGTTAATTTCGAGCTTGGCGTAATCATGGTCATAGCTGTTTCCTGTGTGAAATTGTTATCCGCT
CACAATTCCACACAACATACGAGCCGGAAGCATAAAGTGTAAAGCCTGGGGTGCCTAATGAGTGAGCTAA
CTCACATTAATTGCGTTGCGCTCACTGCCCGCTTTCCAGTCGGGAAACCTGTCGTGCCAGCTGCATTAAT
GAATCGGCCAACGCGCGGGGAGAGGCGGTTTGCGTATTGGGCGCTCTTCCGCTTCCTCGCTCACTGACTC
GCTGCGCTCGGTCGTTCGGCTGCGGCGAGCGGTATCAGCTCACTCAAAGGCGGTAATACGGTTATCCACA
GAATCAGGGGATAACGCAGGAAAGAACATGTGAGCAAAAGGCCAGCAAAAGGCCAGGAACCGTAAAAAGG
CCGCGTTGCTGGCGTTTTTCCATAGGCTCCGCCCCCCTGACGAGCATCACAAAAATCGACGCTCAAGTCA
GAGGTGGCGAAACCCGACAGGACTATAAAGATACCAGGCGTTTCCCCCTGGAAGCTCCCTCGTGCGCTCT
CCTGTTCCGACCCTGCCGCTTACCGGATACCTGTCCGCCTTTCTCCCTTCGGGAAGCGTGGCGCTTTCTC
ATAGCTCACGCTGTAGGTATCTCAGTTCGGTGTAGGTCGTTCGCTCCAAGCTGGGCTGTGTGCACGAACC
CCCCGTTCAGCCCGACCGCTGCGCCTTATCCGGTAACTATCGTCTTGAGTCCAACCCGGTAAGACACGAC
TTATCGCCACTGGCAGCAGCCACTGGTAACAGGATTAGCAGAGCGAGGTATGTAGGCGGTGCTACAGAGT
TCTTGAAGTGGTGGCCTAACTACGGCTACACTAGAAGAACAGTATTTGGTATCTGCGCTCTGCTGAAGCC
AGTTACCTTCGGAAAAAGAGTTGGTAGCTCTTGATCCGGCAAACAAACCACCGCTGGTAGCGGTGGTTTT
TTTGTTTGCAAGCAGCAGATTACGCGCAGAAAAAAAGGATCTCAAGAAGATCCTTTGATCTTTTCTACGG
GGTCTGACGCTCAGTGGAACGAAAACTCACGTTAAGGGATTTTGGTCATGAGATTATCAAAAAGGATCTT
CACCTAGATCCTTTTAAATTAAAAATGAAGTTTTAAATCAATCTAAAGTATATATGAGTAAACTTGGTCT
GACAGTTACCAATGCTTAATCAGTGAGGCACCTATCTCAGCGATCTGTCTATTTCGTTCATCCATAGTTG
CCTGACTCCCCGTCGTGTAGATAACTACGATACGGGAGGGCTTACCATCTGGCCCCAGTGCTGCAATGAT
ACCGCGAGACCCACGCTCACCGGCTCCAGATTTATCAGCAATAAACCAGCCAGCCGGAAGGGCCGAGCGC
AGAAGTGGTCCTGCAACTTTATCCGCCTCCATCCAGTCTATTAATTGTTGCCGGGAAGCTAGAGTAAGTA
GTTCGCCAGTTAATAGTTTGCGCAACGTTGTTGCCATTGCTACAGGCATCGTGGTGTCACGCTCGTCGTT
TGGTATGGCTTCATTCAGCTCCGGTTCCCAACGATCAAGGCGAGTTACATGATCCCCCATGTTGTGCAAA
AAAGCGGTTAGCTCCTTCGGTCCTCCGATCGTTGTCAGAAGTAAGTTGGCCGCAGTGTTATCACTCATGG
TTATGGCAGCACTGCATAATTCTCTTACTGTCATGCCATCCGTAAGATGCTTTTCTGTGACTGGTGAGTA
CTCAACCAAGTCATTCTGAGAATAGTGTATGCGGCGACCGAGTTGCTCTTGCCCGGCGTCAATACGGGAT
AATACCGCGCCACATAGCAGAACTTTAAAAGTGCTCATCATTGGAAAACGTTCTTCGGGGCGAAAACTCT
CAAGGATCTTACCGCTGTTGAGATCCAGTTCGATGTAACCCACTCGTGCACCCAACTGATCTTCAGCATC
TTTTACTTTCACCAGCGTTTCTGGGTGAGCAAAAACAGGAAGGCAAAATGCCGCAAAAAAGGGAATAAGG
GCGACACGGAAATGTTGAATACTCATACTCTTCCTTTTTCAATATTATTGAAGCATTTATCAGGGTTATT
GTCTCATGAGCGGATACATATTTGAATGTATTTAGAAAAATAAACAAATAGGGGTTCCGCGCACATTTCC
CCGAAAAGTGCCACCTG
Features (pLannotate 1.2.2; 36 found; start..end, strand, type, name):
     30..458     -  rep_origin     f1 ori (sequence partly withheld): f1 bacteriophage origin of replication; arrow indicates direction of (+) strand synthesis
    463..620     -  CDS            lacZα (fragment): LacZα fragment of β-galactosidase; lacZ fragment
    623..641     +  promoter       T7 promoter: promoter for bacteriophage T7 RNA polymerase
   1141..1161    +  promoter       tight TRE promoter (fragment): Tet-responsive promoter PTight, consisting of seven tet operator sequences followed by the minimal CMV promoter
   1178..1198    +  promoter       tight TRE promoter (fragment): Tet-responsive promoter PTight, consisting of seven tet operator sequences followed by the minimal CMV promoter
   1215..1235    +  promoter       tight TRE promoter (fragment): Tet-responsive promoter PTight, consisting of seven tet operator sequences followed by the minimal CMV promoter
   1252..1272    +  promoter       tight TRE promoter (fragment): Tet-responsive promoter PTight, consisting of seven tet operator sequences followed by the minimal CMV promoter
   1289..1309    +  promoter       tight TRE promoter (fragment): Tet-responsive promoter PTight, consisting of seven tet operator sequences followed by the minimal CMV promoter
   1326..1346    +  promoter       tight TRE promoter (fragment): Tet-responsive promoter PTight, consisting of seven tet operator sequences followed by the minimal CMV promoter
   1363..1383    +  promoter       tight TRE promoter (fragment): Tet-responsive promoter PTight, consisting of seven tet operator sequences followed by the minimal CMV promoter
   1400..1420    +  promoter       tight TRE promoter (fragment): Tet-responsive promoter PTight, consisting of seven tet operator sequences followed by the minimal CMV promoter
   1428..1473    +  promoter       TRE3GV promoter (fragment): 3rd-generation Tet-responsive promoter that can be activated by binding of Tet-On® 3G, optimized for retroviral and lentiviral vectors
   1545..1669    +  protein_bind   attR1: mutant version of attR; recombination site for the Gateway® LR reaction LR Clonase™
   1694..1724    +  promoter       lac UV5 promoter: E. coli lac promoter with an "up" mutation
   1748..1777    +  promoter       cat promoter (fragment): promoter of the E. coli cat gene encoding chloramphenicol acetyltransferase
   1778..2437    +  CDS            CmR: chloramphenicol acetyltransferase; cat; confers resistance to chloramphenicol
   2616..2774    +  CDS            ccdA (fragment): CCDA_ECO57 - Also known as H, letA. Experimental evidence at protein level: Swiss-Prot protein existence level 1. Antitoxin component of a type II toxin-antitoxin (TA) system which inhibits the post-segregational killing (PSK) of plasmid-free cells, also referred to as a plasmid addiction system. Binds to and blocks the activity of CcdB; will also remove bound CcdB protein from the CcdB-GyrA complex by forming a CcdA-CcdB complex, a process termed rejuvenation. Functions as a transcriptional corepressor for the ccdAB operon, repression also requires CcdB (By similarity). From Escherichia coli
   2779..3081    +  CDS            ccdB: CCDB_ECOLI - Also known as G, letB, letD. Experimental evidence at protein level: Swiss-Prot protein existence level 1. Toxic component of a type II toxin-antitoxin (TA) system, functioning in plasmid maintainence. Responsible for the post- segregational killing (PSK) of plasmid-free cells, also referred to as a plasmid addiction system. Half-life of over 2 hours. Cell killing by CcdB is accompanied by filamentation, defects in chromosome and plasmid segregation, defects in cell division, formation of anucleate cells, decreased DNA synthesis and plasmid loss. Interferes with the activity of DN
   3125..3249    -  protein_bind   attR2: mutant version of attR; recombination site for the Gateway® LR reaction LR Clonase™
   3295..3567    +  misc_feature   IRES (fragment): internal ribosome entry site (IRES) of the encephalomyocarditis virus (EMCV)
   3564..3780    +  misc_feature   IRES (fragment): internal ribosome entry site (IRES) of the encephalomyocarditis virus (EMCV)
   3821..6861    +  CDS            lacZ (fragment): β-galactosidase; lacZ
   6864..6881    +  misc_feature   MCS (fragment): pBluescript multiple cloning site
   6887..7690    +  CDS            NeoR/KanR: aminoglycoside phosphotransferase from Tn5; aph(3')-II (or nptII); confers resistance to neomycin, kanamycin, and G418 (Geneticin®)
   7728..7952    +  polyA_signal   bGH poly(A) signal: bovine growth hormone polyadenylation signal
   7956..7977    +  promoter       SV40 promoter (fragment): SV40 enhancer and early promoter
   8000..8025    +  misc_feature   MCS (fragment): pBluescript multiple cloning site
   8426..8557    +  CDS            FP (fragment): FP25_NPVAC - Experimental evidence at protein level: Swiss-Prot protein existence level 1. From Autographa californica nuclear polyhedrosis virus (AcMNPV).
   8574..8592    -  promoter       T3 promoter: promoter for bacteriophage T3 RNA polymerase
   8635..8657    -  protein_bind   lac operator (fragment): The lac repressor binds to the lac operator to inhibit transcription in E. coli. This inhibition can be relieved by adding lactose or isopropyl-β-D-thiogalactopyranoside (IPTG). lac repressor encoded by lacI
   8661..8691    -  promoter       lac promoter: promoter for the E. coli lac operon
   8706..8727    -  protein_bind   CAP binding site: CAP binding activates transcription in the presence of cAMP. E. coli catabolite activator protein
   8740..8832    -  CDS            lacI (fragment): lac repressor; lacI; The lac repressor binds to the lac operator to inhibit transcription in E. coli. This inhibition can be relieved by adding lactose or isopropyl-β-D-thiogalactopyranoside (IPTG).
   9015..9603    -  rep_origin     ori: high-copy-number ColE1/pMB1/pBR322/pUC origin of replication
   9774..10634   -  CDS            AmpR: β-lactamase; bla; confers resistance to ampicillin, carbenicillin, and related antibiotics
  10635..10739   -  promoter       AmpR promoter: bla
