[The description below was written by a language model from this plasmid's Addgene catalogue record and pLannotate feature annotations shown in this document.]
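Description:
PB-TET is an empty piggyBac transposon Gateway destination vector built on a pBluescript KS backbone and intended for doxycycline-regulated transgene expression in mammalian cells. It replicates in E. coli from a high-copy ColE1/pUC-type origin, also carries an f1 origin, and has an ampicillin resistance gene in the backbone. A chloramphenicol resistance gene sits inside the Gateway cassette. Because that cassette also encodes the CcdB toxin, the unrecombined plasmid has to be maintained in a ccdB-tolerant strain.

The payload begins with a tet-responsive promoter, annotated as an array of tet operator repeats followed by a minimal promoter fragment. This drives an attR1–CmR–ccdB–attR2 cassette. An LR recombination reaction with an entry clone replaces the cassette with a gene of interest, and loss of ccdB provides counter-selection for recombinants. Downstream of attR2, an EMCV IRES directs translation of βgeo, a lacZ–neomycin phosphotransferase fusion, and a bGH polyadenylation signal ends the unit. The inserted gene and the reporter are therefore made from one inducible bicistronic transcript, so induced cells can be scored by β-galactosidase activity or selected with G418. A tetracycline-controlled transactivator is needed for induction but is not annotated on this plasmid.

The catalogue record says the piggyBac terminal repeats were obtained from another laboratory. The automated feature table does not label them. A short baculovirus FP25-like fragment near the T3 end may come from sequence flanking a repeat, but the record does not confirm this. When piggyBac transposase is supplied in trans, the cassette between the repeats integrates into the genome. The associated publication used this system to deliver reprogramming factors to fibroblasts to generate induced pluripotent stem cells.
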