Addgene plasmid #20909: PB-TET
Purpose: piggyBac empty vector with Gateway cassette, tet inducible promoter, and linked reporter (IRES-bgeo)
Depositing lab: Andras Nagy. Depositing organization: Sinai Health System. Publication: piggyBac transposition reprograms fibroblasts to induced pluripotent stem cells. Woltjen K, Michael IP, Mohseni P, Desai R, Mileikovsky M, Hämäläinen R, Cowling R, Wang W, Liu P, Gertsenstein M, Kaji K, Sung HK, Nagy A. Nature. 2009 Apr 9;458(7239):766-70. doi: 10.1038/nature07863 PubMed 19252478.
Backbone
  Vector backbone: pBluescript KS
  Backbone size w/o insert (bp): 9370
  Vector type: Mammalian Expression ; piggyBac
  Selectable markers: Neomycin (select with G418)
Growth in bacteria
  Bacterial resistance: Chloramphenicol and Ampicillin, 25 & 100 μg/mL
  Growth temperature: 37°C
  Growth strain: ccdB Survival
  Growth instructions: ccdB survival cells
  Copy number: High Copy
Gene/Insert
  Gene/Insert name: Gateway Destination Vector
  Insert size (bp): 1455
  Tag / fusion protein: IRES-bGeo (C terminal on backbone)
  Cloning method: Restriction Enzyme; 5′ cloning site AttR1 (not destroyed); 3′ cloning site AttR2 (not destroyed)
  Sequencing primers: 5′ M13 F, T7; 3′ M13 R, T3
Resource information
  A portion of this plasmid was derived from a plasmid made by: piggyBac terminal repeats obtained from Pentao Liu at Sanger.
Terms and licenses: Academic/Nonprofit Terms; Industry Terms: Not Available to Industry
How to cite: PB-TET was a gift from Andras Nagy (Addgene plasmid # 20909 ; http://n2t.net/addgene:20909 ; RRID:Addgene_20909)
