>Addgene plasmid #20909 | PB-TET | addgene partial sequence | sequence record 26697 | 20909 with T7
GGCTGAATAATAAAAAAATTAGAAACTATTATTTAACCCTAGAAAGATAATCATATTGTGACGTACGTTA
AAGATAATCATGCGTAAAATTGACGCATGTGTTTTATCGGTCTGTATATCGAGGTTTATTTATTAATTTG
AATAGATATTAAGTTTTATTATATTTACACTTACATACTAATAATAAATTCAACAAACAATTTATTTATG
TTTATTTATTTATTAAAAAAAAACAAAAACTCAAAATTTCTTCTATAAAGTAACAAAACTTTTAAACATT
CTCTCTTTTACAAAAATAAACTTATTTTGTACTTTAAAAACAGTCATGTTGTATTATAAAATAAGTAATT
AGCTTAACCTATACATAATAGAAACAAATTATACTTATTAGTCAGTCAGAAACAACTTTGGCACATATCA
ATATTATGCTCTCGTTAATTAACTCGAGGGATCCAAGCTGGCCGCACGTCTCCCTATCAGTGATAGAGAA
GTCGACACGTCTCGAGCTCCCTATCAGTGATAGAGAAGGTACGTCTAGAACGTCTCCCTATCAGTGATAG
AGAAGTCGACACGTCTCGAGCTCCCTATCAGTGATAGAGAAGGTACGTCTAGAACGTCTCCCTATCAGTG
ATAGAGAAGTCGACACGTCTCGAGCTCCCTATCAGTGATAGAGAAGGTACGTCTAGAACGTCTCCCTATC
AGTGATAGAGAAGTCGACACGTCTCGAGCTCCCTATCAGTGATA
